>Addgene plasmid #223101 | pCMV-T7-SpCas9(SKNCKS)-P2A-EGFP (RAS2951) | addgene full sequence | sequence record 447688 | Addgene NGS Result
CATTAATGAATCGGCCAACGCGCGGGGAGAGGCGGTTTGCGTATTGGGCGCTCTTCCGCTTCCTCGCTCA
CTGACTCGCTGCGCTCGGTCGTTCGGCTGCGGCGAGCGGTATCAGCTCACTCAAAGGCGGTAATACGGTT
ATCCACAGAATCAGGGGATAACGCAGGAAAGAACATGTGAGCAAAAGGCCAGCAAAAGGCCAGGAACCGT
AAAAAGGCCGCGTTGCTGGCGTTTTTCCATAGGCTCCGCCCCCCTGACGAGCATCACAAAAATCGACGCT
CAAGTCAGAGGTGGCGAAACCCGACAGGACTATAAAGATACCAGGCGTTTCCCCCTGGAAGCTCCCTCGT
GCGCTCTCCTGTTCCGACCCTGCCGCTTACCGGATACCTGTCCGCCTTTCTCCCTTCGGGAAGCGTGGCG
CTTTCTCATAGCTCACGCTGTAGGTATCTCAGTTCGGTGTAGGTCGTTCGCTCCAAGCTGGGCTGTGTGC
ACGAACCCCCCGTTCAGCCCGACCGCTGCGCCTTATCCGGTAACTATCGTCTTGAGTCCAACCCGGTAAG
ACACGACTTATCGCCACTGGCAGCAGCCACTGGTAACAGGATTAGCAGAGCGAGGTATGTAGGCGGTGCT
ACAGAGTTCTTGAAGTGGTGGCCTAACTACGGCTACACTAGAAGAACAGTATTTGGTATCTGCGCTCTGC
TGAAGCCAGTTACCTTCGGAAAAAGAGTTGGTAGCTCTTGATCCGGCAAACAAACCACCGCTGGTAGCGG
TGGTTTTTTTGTTTGCAAGCAGCAGATTACGCGCAGAAAAAAAGGATCTCAAGAAGATCCTTTGATCTTT
TCTACGGGGTCTGACGCTCAGTGGAACGAAAACTCACGTTAAGGGATTTTGGTCATGAGATTATCAAAAA
GGATCTTCACCTAGATCCTTTTAAATTAAAAATGAAGTTTTAAATCAATCTAAAGTATATATGAGTAAAC
TTGGTCTGACAGTTACCAATGCTTAATCAGTGAGGCACCTATCTCAGCGATCTGTCTATTTCGTTCATCC
ATAGTTGCCTGACTCCCCGTCGTGTAGATAACTACGATACGGGAGGGCTTACCATCTGGCCCCAGTGCTG
CAATGATACCGCGAGACCCACGCTCACCGGCTCCAGATTTATCAGCAATAAACCAGCCAGCCGGAAGGGC
CGAGCGCAGAAGTGGTCCTGCAACTTTATCCGCCTCCATCCAGTCTATTAATTGTTGCCGGGAAGCTAGA
GTAAGTAGTTCGCCAGTTAATAGTTTGCGCAACGTTGTTGCCATTGCTACAGGCATCGTGGTGTCACGCT
CGTCGTTTGGTATGGCTTCATTCAGCTCCGGTTCCCAACGATCAAGGCGAGTTACATGATCCCCCATGTT
GTGCAAAAAAGCGGTTAGCTCCTTCGGTCCTCCGATCGTTGTCAGAAGTAAGTTGGCCGCAGTGTTATCA
CTCATGGTTATGGCAGCACTGCATAATTCTCTTACTGTCATGCCATCCGTAAGATGCTTTTCTGTGACTG
GTGAGTACTCAACCAAGTCATTCTGAGAATAGTGTATGCGGCGACCGAGTTGCTCTTGCCCGGCGTCAAT
ACGGGATAATACCGCGCCACATAGCAGAACTTTAAAAGTGCTCATCATTGGAAAACGTTCTTCGGGGCGA
AAACTCTCAAGGATCTTACCGCTGTTGAGATCCAGTTCGATGTAACCCACTCGTGCACCCAACTGATCTT
CAGCATCTTTTACTTTCACCAGCGTTTCTGGGTGAGCAAAAACAGGAAGGCAAAATGCCGCAAAAAAGGG
AATAAGGGCGACACGGAAATGTTGAATACTCATACTCTTCCTTTTTCAATATTATTGAAGCATTTATCAG
GGTTATTGTCTCATGAGCGGATACATATTTGAATGTATTTAGAAAAATAAACAAATAGGGGTTCCGCGCA
CATTTCCCCGAAAAGTGCCACCTGACGTCGACGGATCGGGAGATCGATCTCCCGATCCCCTAGGGTCGAC
TCTCAGTACAATCTGCTCTGATGCCGCATAGTTAAGCCAGTATCTGCTCCCTGCTTGTGTGTTGGAGGTC
GCTGAGTAGTGCGCGAGCAAAATTTAAGCTACAACAAGGCAAGGCTTGACCGACAATTGCATGAAGAATC
TGCTTAGGGTTAGGCGTTTTGCGCTGCTTCGCGATGTACGGGCCAGATATACGCGTTGACATTGATTATT
GACTAGTTATTAATAGTAATCAATTACGGGGTCATTAGTTCATAGCCCATATATGGAGTTCCGCGTTACA
TAACTTACGGTAAATGGCCCGCCTGGCTGACCGCCCAACGACCCCCGCCCATTGACGTCAATAATGACGT
ATGTTCCCATAGTAACGCCAATAGGGACTTTCCATTGACGTCAATGGGTGGAGTATTTACGGTAAACTGC
CCACTTGGCAGTACATCAAGTGTATCATATGCCAAGTACGCCCCCTATTGACGTCAATGACGGTAAATGG
CCCGCCTGGCATTATGCCCAGTACATGACCTTATGGGACTTTCCTACTTGGCAGTACATCTACGTATTAG
TCATCGCTATTACCATGGTGATGCGGTTTTGGCAGTACATCAATGGGCGTGGATAGCGGTTTGACTCACG
GGGATTTCCAAGTCTCCACCCCATTGACGTCAATGGGAGTTTGTTTTGGCACCAAAATCAACGGGACTTT
CCAAAATGTCGTAACAACTCCGCCCCATTGACGCAAATGGGCGGTAGGCGTGTACGGTGGGAGGTCTATA
TAAGCAGAGCTGGTTTAGTGAACCGTCAGATCCGCTAGAGATCCGCGGCCGCTAATACGACTCACTATAG
GGAGAGCCGCCACCATGGACAAGAAGTACAGCATCGGCCTGGACATCGGCACCAACTCTGTGGGCTGGGC
CGTGATCACCGACGAGTACAAGGTGCCCAGCAAGAAATTCAAGGTGCTGGGCAACACCGACCGGCACAGC
ATCAAGAAGAACCTGATCGGAGCCCTGCTGTTCGACAGCGGCGAAACAGCCGAGGCCACCCGGCTGAAGA
GAACCGCCAGAAGAAGATACACCAGACGGAAGAACCGGATCTGCTATCTGCAAGAGATCTTCAGCAACGA
GATGGCCAAGGTGGACGACAGCTTCTTCCACAGACTGGAAGAGTCCTTCCTGGTGGAAGAGGATAAGAAG
CACGAGCGGCACCCCATCTTCGGCAACATCGTGGACGAGGTGGCCTACCACGAGAAGTACCCCACCATCT
ACCACCTGAGAAAGAAACTGGTGGACAGCACCGACAAGGCCGACCTGCGGCTGATCTATCTGGCCCTGGC
CCACATGATCAAGTTCCGGGGCCACTTCCTGATCGAGGGCGACCTGAACCCCGACAACAGCGACGTGGAC
AAGCTGTTCATCCAGCTGGTGCAGACCTACAACCAGCTGTTCGAGGAAAACCCCATCAACGCCAGCGGCG
TGGACGCCAAGGCCATCCTGTCTGCCAGACTGAGCAAGAGCAGACGGCTGGAAAATCTGATCGCCCAGCT
GCCCGGCGAGAAGAAGAATGGCCTGTTCGGAAACCTGATTGCCCTGAGCCTGGGCCTGACCCCCAACTTC
AAGAGCAACTTCGACCTGGCCGAGGATGCCAAACTGCAGCTGAGCAAGGACACCTACGACGACGACCTGG
ACAACCTGCTGGCCCAGATCGGCGACCAGTACGCCGACCTGTTTCTGGCCGCCAAGAACCTGTCCGACGC
CATCCTGCTGAGCGACATCCTGAGAGTGAACACCGAGATCACCAAGGCCCCCCTGAGCGCCTCTATGATC
AAGAGATACGACGAGCACCACCAGGACCTGACCCTGCTGAAAGCTCTCGTGCGGCAGCAGCTGCCTGAGA
AGTACAAAGAGATTTTCTTCGACCAGAGCAAGAACGGCTACGCCGGCTACATTGACGGCGGAGCCAGCCA
GGAAGAGTTCTACAAGTTCATCAAGCCCATCCTGGAAAAGATGGACGGCACCGAGGAACTGCTCGTGAAG
CTGAACAGAGAGGACCTGCTGCGGAAGCAGCGGACCTTCGACAACGGCAGCATCCCCCACCAGATCCACC
TGGGAGAGCTGCACGCCATTCTGCGGCGGCAGGAAGATTTTTACCCATTCCTGAAGGACAACCGGGAAAA
GATCGAGAAGATCCTGACCTTCCGCATCCCCTACTACGTGGGCCCTCTGGCCAGGGGAAACAGCAGATTC
GCCTGGATGACCAGAAAGAGCGAGGAAACCATCACCCCCTGGAACTTCGAGGAAGTGGTGGACAAGGGCG
CTTCCGCCCAGAGCTTCATCGAGCGGATGACCAACTTCGATAAGAACCTGCCCAACGAGAAGGTGCTGCC
CAAGCACAGCCTGCTGTACGAGTACTTCACCGTGTATAACGAGCTGACCAAAGTGAAATACGTGACCGAG
GGAATGAGAAAGCCCGCCTTCCTGAGCGGCGAGCAGAAAAAGGCCATCGTGGACCTGCTGTTCAAGACCA
ACCGGAAAGTGACCGTGAAGCAGCTGAAAGAGGACTACTTCAAGAAAATCGAGTGCTTCGACTCCGTGGA
AATCTCCGGCGTGGAAGATCGGTTCAACGCCTCCCTGGGCACATACCACGATCTGCTGAAAATTATCAAG
GACAAGGACTTCCTGGACAATGAGGAAAACGAGGACATTCTGGAAGATATCGTGCTGACCCTGACACTGT
TTGAGGACAGAGAGATGATCGAGGAACGGCTGAAAACCTATGCCCACCTGTTCGACGACAAAGTGATGAA
GCAGCTGAAGCGGCGGAGATACACCGGCTGGGGCAGGCTGAGCCGGAAGCTGATCAACGGCATCCGGGAC
AAGCAGTCCGGCAAGACAATCCTGGATTTCCTGAAGTCCGACGGCTTCGCCAACAGAAACTTCATGCAGC
TGATCCACGACGACAGCCTGACCTTTAAAGAGGACATCCAGAAAGCCCAGGTGTCCGGCCAGGGCGATAG
CCTGCACGAGCACATTGCCAATCTGGCCGGCAGCCCCGCCATTAAGAAGGGCATCCTGCAGACAGTGAAG
GTGGTGGACGAGCTCGTGAAAGTGATGGGCCGGCACAAGCCCGAGAACATCGTGATCGAAATGGCCAGAG
AGAACCAGACCACCCAGAAGGGACAGAAGAACAGCCGCGAGAGAATGAAGCGGATCGAAGAGGGCATCAA
AGAGCTGGGCAGCCAGATCCTGAAAGAACACCCCGTGGAAAACACCCAGCTGCAGAACGAGAAGCTGTAC
CTGTACTACCTGCAGAATGGGCGGGATATGTACGTGGACCAGGAACTGGACATCAACCGGCTGTCCGACT
ACGATGTGGACCATATCGTGCCTCAGAGCTTTCTGAAGGACGACTCCATCGACAACAAGGTGCTGACCAG
AAGCGACAAGAACCGGGGCAAGAGCGACAACGTGCCCTCCGAAGAGGTCGTGAAGAAGATGAAGAACTAC
TGGCGGCAGCTGCTGAACGCCAAGCTGATTACCCAGAGAAAGTTCGACAATCTGACCAAGGCCGAGAGAG
GCGGCCTGAGCGAACTGGATAAGGCCGGCTTCATCAAGAGACAGCTGGTGGAAACCCGGCAGATCACAAA
GCACGTGGCACAGATCCTGGACTCCCGGATGAACACTAAGTACGACGAGAATGACAAGCTGATCCGGGAA
GTGAAAGTGATCACCCTGAAGTCCAAGCTGGTGTCCGATTTCCGGAAGGATTTCCAGTTTTACAAAGTGC
GCGAGATCAACAACTACCACCACGCCCACGACGCCTACCTGAACGCCGTCGTGGGAACCGCCCTGATCAA
AAAGTACCCTAAGCTGGAAAGCGAGTTCGTGTACGGCGACTACAAGGTGTACGACGTGCGGAAGATGATC
GCCAAGAGCGAGCAGGAAATCGGCAAGGCTACCGCCAAGTACTTCTTCTACAGCAACATCATGAACTTTT
TCAAGACCGAGATTACCCTGGCCAACGGCGAGATCCGGAAGCGGCCTCTGATCGAGACAAACGGCGAAAC
CGGGGAGATCGTGTGGGATAAGGGCCGGGATTTTGCCACCGTGCGGAAAGTGCTGAGCATGCCCCAAGTG
AATATCGTGAAAAAGACCGAGGTGCAGACAGGCGGCTTCAGCAAAGAGTCTATCCTGCCCAAGAGGAACA
GCGATAAGCTGATCGCCAGAAAGAAGGACTGGGACCCTAAGAAGTACGGCGGCTTCAGCAAGCCCACCGT
GGCCTATTCTGTGCTGGTGGTGGCCAAAGTGGAAAAGGGCAAGTCCAAGAAACTGAAGAGTGTGAAAGAG
CTGCTGGGGATCACCATCATGGAAAGAAGCAGCTTCGAGAAGAATCCCATCGACTTTCTGGAAGCCAAGG
GCTACAAAGAAGTGAAAAAGGACCTGATCATCAAGCTGCCTAAGTACTCCCTGTTCGAGCTGGAAAACGG
CCGGAAGAGAATGCTGGCCTCTGCCAACTGCCTGCAGAAGGGAAACGAACTGGCCCTGCCCTCCAAATAT
GTGAACTTCCTGTACCTGGCCAGCCACTATGAGAAGCTGAAGGGCTCCCCCGAGGATAATGAGCAGAAAC
AGCTGTTTGTGGAACAGCACAAGCACTACCTGGACGAGATCATCGAGCAGATCAGCGAGTTCTCCAAGAG
AGTGATCCTGGCCGACGCTAATCTGGACAAAGTGCTGTCCGCCTACAACAAGCACCGGGATAAGCCCATC
AGAGAGCAGGCCGAGAATATCATCCACCTGTTTACCCTGACCAATCTGGGAGCCCCTGCCGCCTTCAAGT
ACTTTGACACCACCATCGACCGGAAGAAGTACAGCAGCACCAAAGAGGTGCTGGACGCCACCCTGATCCA
CCAGAGCATCACCGGCCTGTACGAGACACGGATCGACCTGTCTCAGCTGGGAGGCGACGGATCCGGCGGA
GGCGGAAGCGGGAAAAGAACCGCCGACGGCAGCGAATTCGAGCCCAAGAAGAAGAGGAAAGTCTCGAGCG
GAGGCGACTACAAAGACCATGACGGTGATTATAAAGATCATGACATCGATTACAAGGATGACGATGACAA
GGGAGGCGGTGGAAGCGGCGCAACAAACTTCTCTCTGCTGAAACAAGCCGGAGATGTCGAAGAGAATCCT
GGACCGATGGTGAGCAAGGGCGAGGAGCTGTTCACCGGGGTGGTGCCCATCCTGGTCGAGCTGGACGGCG
ACGTAAACGGCCACAAGTTCAGCGTGTCCGGCGAGGGCGAGGGCGATGCCACCTACGGCAAGCTGACCCT
GAAGTTCATCTGCACCACCGGCAAGCTGCCCGTGCCCTGGCCCACCCTCGTGACCACCCTGACCTACGGC
GTGCAGTGCTTCAGCCGCTACCCCGACCACATGAAGCAGCACGACTTCTTCAAGTCCGCCATGCCCGAAG
GCTACGTCCAGGAGCGCACCATCTTCTTCAAGGACGACGGCAACTACAAGACCCGCGCCGAGGTGAAGTT
CGAGGGCGACACCCTGGTGAACCGCATCGAGCTGAAGGGCATCGACTTCAAGGAGGACGGCAACATCCTG
GGGCACAAGCTGGAGTACAACTACAACAGCCACAACGTCTATATCATGGCCGACAAGCAGAAGAACGGCA
TCAAGGTGAACTTCAAGATCCGCCACAACATCGAGGACGGCAGCGTGCAGCTCGCCGACCACTACCAGCA
GAACACCCCCATCGGCGACGGCCCCGTGCTGCTGCCCGACAACCACTACCTGAGCACCCAGTCCGCCCTG
AGCAAAGACCCCAACGAGAAGCGCGATCACATGGTCCTGCTGGAGTTCGTGACCGCCGCCGGGATCACTC
TCGGCATGGACGAGCTGTACAAGTGACCGGTCATCATCACCATCACCATTGAGTTTAAACCCGCTGATCA
GCCTCGACTGTGCCTTCTAGTTGCCAGCCATCTGTTGTTTGCCCCTCCCCCGTGCCTTCCTTGACCCTGG
AAGGTGCCACTCCCACTGTCCTTTCCTAATAAAATGAGGAAATTGCATCGCATTGTCTGAGTAGGTGTCA
TTCTATTCTGGGGGGTGGGGTGGGGCAGGACAGCAAGGGGGAGGATTGGGAAGACAATAGCAGGCATGCT
GGGGATGCGGTGGGCTCTATGGCTTCTGAGGCGGAAAGAACCAGCTGGGGCTCGATACCGTCGACCTCTA
GCTAGAGCTTGGCGTAATCATGGTCATAGCTGTTTCCTGTGTGAAATTGTTATCCGCTCACAATTCCACA
CAACATACGAGCCGGAAGCATAAAGTGTAAAGCCTAGGGTGCCTAATGAGTGAGCTAACTCACATTAATT
GCGTTGCGCTCACTGCCCGCTTTCCAGTCGGGAAACCTGTCGTGCCAGCTG
Features (pLannotate 1.2.2; 18 found; start..end, strand, type, name):
    234..822     -  rep_origin     ori: high-copy-number ColE1/pMB1/pBR322/pUC origin of replication
    993..1853    -  CDS            AmpR: β-lactamase; bla; confers resistance to ampicillin, carbenicillin, and related antibiotics
   1854..1958    -  promoter       AmpR promoter: bla
   2029..2073    -  misc_feature   bom (fragment): basis of mobility region from pBR322
   2228..2607    +  enhancer       CMV enhancer: human cytomegalovirus immediate early enhancer
   2608..2811    +  promoter       CMV promoter: human cytomegalovirus (CMV) immediate early promoter
   2853..2871    +  promoter       T7 promoter: promoter for bacteriophage T7 RNA polymerase
   2885..4603    +  CDS            Cas9(N): N-terminal portion of Streptococcus pyogenes Cas9 (Zetsche et al., 2015)
   4490..6988    +  CDS            Cas9(C): C-terminal portion of Streptococcus pyogenes Cas9 (Zetsche et al., 2015)
   7076..7141    +  CDS            3xFLAG: three tandem FLAG® epitope tags, followed by an enterokinase cleavage site
   7217..7933    +  CDS            EGFP: EGFP is a basic (constitutively fluorescent) green fluorescent protein published in 1996, derived from Aequorea victoria. It is reported to be a rapidly-maturing weak dimer with moderate acid sensitivity.
   7988..8212    +  polyA_signal   bGH poly(A) signal: bovine growth hormone polyadenylation signal
   8216..8237    +  promoter       SV40 promoter (fragment): SV40 enhancer and early promoter
   8242..8258    +  misc_feature   MCS (fragment): pBluescript multiple cloning site
   8307..8323    -  protein_bind   lac operator: The lac repressor binds to the lac operator to inhibit transcription in E. coli. This inhibition can be relieved by adding lactose or isopropyl-β-D-thiogalactopyranoside (IPTG). lac repressor encoded by lacI
   8331..8361    -  promoter       lac promoter: promoter for the E. coli lac operon
   8376..8397    -  protein_bind   CAP binding site: CAP binding activates transcription in the presence of cAMP. E. coli catabolite activator protein
   8410..51      -  CDS            lacI (fragment) (across the origin): lac repressor; lacI; The lac repressor binds to the lac operator to inhibit transcription in E. coli. This inhibition can be relieved by adding lactose or isopropyl-β-D-thiogalactopyranoside (IPTG).
