[The description below was written by a language model from this plasmid's Addgene catalogue record and pLannotate feature annotations shown in this document.]
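Description:
pCMV-T7-SpCas9(SKNCKS)-P2A-EGFP (RAS2951) is an 8.45 kb mammalian expression and CRISPR plasmid derived from the pCMV-T7-SpCas9-P2A-EGFP backbone. It is propagated in E. coli through a high-copy ColE1/pUC-type origin and selected with ampicillin via the β-lactamase gene and its native promoter. Short remnants of a lac promoter/operator, CAP site, lacI, an SV40 promoter and a multiple cloning site are also annotated. These appear to be backbone leftovers rather than functional parts of the design.

The payload is a human codon-optimized Streptococcus pyogenes Cas9 nuclease carrying six substitutions (D1135S, S1136K, G1218N, E1219C, R1335K, T1337S), which give the variant its "SKNCKS" name. The feature table splits the Cas9 reading frame into overlapping N- and C-terminal annotations, but together they describe one continuous coding sequence. The CMV enhancer and immediate-early promoter drive expression in human cells. A T7 promoter placed just upstream of the coding sequence additionally allows transcription by T7 RNA polymerase, for example in vitro. At its C terminus Cas9 is fused to a bipartite nuclear localization signal (BPNLS) and a 3xFLAG epitope, followed by a P2A self-cleaving peptide and EGFP, and the transcript ends at a bGH polyadenylation signal. The P2A element causes EGFP to be released as a separate protein, so green fluorescence marks transfected, nuclease-expressing cells while the tagged Cas9 is directed to the nucleus.

No guide RNA cassette is annotated, so a guide would have to be provided separately. The plasmid comes from a study on engineering custom Cas9 PAM variants, which suggests the substitutions are meant to alter PAM preference. The record does not state which PAM this variant recognizes.
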