Addgene plasmid #223101: pCMV-T7-SpCas9(SKNCKS)-P2A-EGFP (RAS2951)
Purpose: pCMV and pT7 Human expression plasmid for SpCas9 enzyme with SKNCKS amino acids at positions 1135,1136,1218,1219,1335,T1337 with C-term BPNLS-P2A-EGFP
Depositing lab: Benjamin Kleinstiver. Depositing organization: Massachusetts General Hospital. Publication: Custom CRISPR-Cas9 PAM variants via scalable engineering and machine learning. Silverstein RA, Kim N, Kroell AS, Walton RT, Delano J, Butcher RM, Pacesa M, Smith BK, Christie KA, Ha LL, Meis RJ, Clark AB, Spinner AD, Lazzarotto CR, Li Y, Matsubara A, Urbina EO, Dahl GA, Correia BE, Marks DS, Tsai SQ, Pinello L, De Ravin SS, Liu Q, Kleinstiver BP. Nature. 2025 Apr 22. doi: 10.1038/s41586-025-09021-y. PubMed 40262634.
Backbone
  Vector backbone: pCMV-T7-SpCas9-P2A-EGFP (RTW3027)
  Backbone manufacturer: Benjamin Kleinstiver, Addgene plasmid #139987
  Vector type: Mammalian Expression, CRISPR
Growth in bacteria
  Bacterial resistance: Ampicillin, 100 μg/mL
  Growth temperature: 37°C
  Growth strain: DH5alpha
  Copy number: High Copy
Gene/Insert
  Gene/Insert name: human codon optimized nuclease SpCas9(SKNCKS)-P2A-EGFP (alt names: RAS2951; SpCas9(SKNCKS))
  Species: Synthetic
  Mutation: SpCas9(SKNCKS)=D1135S, S1136K, G1218N, E1219C, R1335K, T1337S
  Promoter: CMV and T7
  Tag / fusion protein: BPNLS-3xFLAG-P2A-EGFP (C terminal on insert)
  Cloning method: Gibson Cloning
  Sequencing primers: 5′ oBK6928-CCAAGTCTCCACCCCATTGACG; 3′ oBK219-GGGAGTGGCACCTTCCAGGGTC
Terms and licenses: Academic/Nonprofit Terms; Industry Terms: Not Available to Industry
How to cite: pCMV-T7-SpCas9(SKNCKS)-P2A-EGFP (RAS2951) was a gift from Benjamin Kleinstiver (Addgene plasmid # 223101 ; http://n2t.net/addgene:223101 ; RRID:Addgene_223101)
